>Addgene plasmid #16567 | pBV-Luc mut MBS2 | addgene partial sequence | sequence record 23086 | 16567 with LucNrev
TCGCGGAANGATGGCGCCGGGCCTTTCTTTATGTTTTTGGCGTCTTCCATGGTGGCTTTACCAACAGTAC
CGGAATGCCAAGCTTACTTAGATCGCAGATCTCGATACCGGATCCATTATATACCCGAATTCCGGACGTT
CTGGGCACGTGACCGCCACCCATGCGCTGAGGGGCGGACAGGAGGTGCTTCGACTGGGAGGAGGGCGAAG
AGTGTAAGGGGGCGGAGGGGCGATGGCCGCCACGTGGATCTGTTGCCTATCACACGGGACCGCTTGACAT
TGCTCTGAGGAGCAGAGGTGTGGCTACGCGGCGGGCACGTGACTGGCTGCCACACCCGGTACCTATCGAT
AGAGAAATGTTCTGGCACCTGCACTTGCACTGGGGACAGCCTATTTTGCTAGTTTGTTTTGTTTCGTTTT
GTTTTGATGGAGAGCGTATGTTAGTACTATCGATTCACACAAAAAACCAACACACAGATGTAATGAAAAT
AAAGATATTTTATTGCGGCCGCTCCAAGTACCTCCCGTACCTTAATATTACTTACTTATCATGGTAGCTT
GGGCTGGCGTAATAGCGAAGAGGCCCGCACCGATCGCCCTTCCCAACAGTTGCGCAGCCTGAATGGCGAA
TGGCAAATTGTAAGCGTTAATATTTTGTTAAAATTCGCGTTAAATTTTTGTTAAATCAGCTCATTTTTTA
ACCAATAGGCCGAAATCGGCAAATCCCTTATAATCAAAAGATAGACCNTGATAGGNTGATGTTGTTCNNT
TTGAACAGAGTCACTATTAAAAACGTGANTCCACGTCAAGGCGAAACCGTCTATCAGGCANGNCCCTACT
GAAC
