[The description below was written by a language model from this plasmid's Addgene catalogue record.]
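Description:
pBV-Luc mut MBS2 is a luciferase reporter plasmid for mammalian cells, built on the pBV-Luc backbone (about 4.9 kb without insert). It is propagated in E. coli as a high-copy plasmid under ampicillin selection. The record does not name the replication origin, and it does not describe any minimal promoter or other regulatory elements in the backbone. No feature table is provided, so the layout can be inferred only from the catalogue fields.

The insert is a short human promoter fragment containing c-MYC binding sites (MBS), cloned between KpnI and EcoRI sites, both of which are retained, upstream of the backbone's luciferase coding sequence. The catalogue lists luciferase as a C-terminal "tag". In practice the insert is a regulatory DNA element rather than a coding sequence, so luciferase acts as a transcriptional readout driven by the cloned fragment, not as a protein fusion partner. In this version the second binding site, MBS2, is mutated.

According to the depositor notes, the fragments were made by annealing different combinations of oligonucleotide pairs, filling them in to double-stranded DNA with a single PCR cycle, and subcloning them into pBV-Luc. This produced a series of wild-type and mutant site combinations. Additional polymerase-derived mutants were identified during sequencing of the reporters.

The associated publication identified CDK4 as a c-MYC target, which suggests the sites derive from the CDK4 promoter, although the record does not state this explicitly. The construct is typically used in transient transfection assays alongside its wild-type and other mutant counterparts to test how much an individual binding site contributes to c-MYC-dependent transcriptional activation.
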