Addgene plasmid #16567: pBV-Luc mut MBS2
Depositing lab: Bert Vogelstein. Depositing organization: Johns Hopkins University and School of Medicine. Publication: Identification of CDK4 as a target of c-MYC. Hermeking H, Rago C, Schuhmacher M, Li Q, Barrett JF, Obaya AJ, O'Connell BC, Mateyak MK, Tam W, Kohlhuber F, Dang CV, Sedivy JM, Eick D, Vogelstein B, Kinzler KW. Proc Natl Acad Sci U S A. 2000 Feb 29. 97(5):2229-34. 10.1073/pnas.050586197 PubMed 10688915.
Backbone
  Vector backbone: pBV-Luc
  Backbone manufacturer: Vogelstein Lab
  Backbone size w/o insert (bp): 4867
  Vector type: Mammalian Expression, Luciferase
Growth in bacteria
  Bacterial resistance: Ampicillin, 100 μg/mL
  Growth temperature: 37°C
  Growth strain: DH5alpha
  Copy number: High Copy
Gene/Insert
  Gene/Insert name: c-MYC binding sites
  Species: H. sapiens (human)
  Mutation: Mutant MBS2
  Entrez Gene: MYC (a.k.a. MRTL, MYCC, bHLHe39, c-Myc)
  Tag / fusion protein: Luciferase (C terminal on backbone)
  Cloning method: Restriction Enzyme; 5′ cloning site KpnI (not destroyed); 3′ cloning site EcoRI (not destroyed)
  Sequencing primers: 5′ RVprimer3; 3′ LucNrev
Terms and licenses: Academic/Nonprofit Terms; Industry Terms: Not Available to Industry
Depositor comments: Different combinations of oligonucleotide pairs (A+B, A+D, C+B, C+D) were annealed and converted to double-stranded fragments through one PCR cycle. These promoter fragments were subcloned into pBV-luc. Further polymerase-derived mutants were identified while sequencing the reporter constructs.
How to cite: pBV-Luc mut MBS2 was a gift from Bert Vogelstein (Addgene plasmid # 16567 ; http://n2t.net/addgene:16567 ; RRID:Addgene_16567)
